>Addgene plasmid #214528 | AiP1725 - pAAV-AiE2394m-minBG-SYFP2-WPRE-BGHpA | addgene full sequence | sequence record 438976 | Addgene NGS Result
ACCGTCATCACCGAAACGCGCGAGACGAAAGGGCCTCGTGATACGCCTATTTTTATAGGTTAATGTCATG
ATAATAATGGTTTCTTAGACGTCAGGTGGCACTTTTCGGGGAAATGTGCGCGGAACCCCTATTTGTTTAT
TTTTCTAAATACATTCAAATATGTATCCGCTCATGAGACAATAACCCTGATAAATGCTTCAATAATATTG
AAAAAGGAAGAGTATGAGTATTCAACATTTCCGTGTCGCCCTTATTCCCTTTTTTGCGGCATTTTGCCTT
CCTGTTTTTGCTCACCCAGAAACGCTGGTGAAAGTAAAAGATGCTGAAGATCAGTTGGGTGCACGAGTGG
GTTACATCGAACTGGATCTCAACAGCGGTAAGATCCTTGAGAGTTTTCGCCCCGAAGAACGTTTTCCAAT
GATGAGCACTTTTAAAGTTCTGCTATGTGGCGCGGTATTATCCCGTATTGACGCCGGGCAAGAGCAACTC
GGTCGCCGCATACACTATTCTCAGAATGACTTGGTTGAGTACTCACCAGTCACAGAAAAGCATCTTACGG
ATGGCATGACAGTAAGAGAATTATGCAGTGCTGCCATAACCATGAGTGATAACACTGCGGCCAACTTACT
TCTGACAACGATCGGAGGACCGAAGGAGCTAACCGCTTTTTTGCACAACATGGGGGATCATGTAACTCGC
CTTGATCGTTGGGAACCGGAGCTGAATGAAGCCATACCAAACGACGAGCGTGACACCACGATGCCTGTAG
CAATGGCAACAACGTTGCGCAAACTATTAACTGGCGAACTACTTACTCTAGCTTCCCGGCAACAATTAAT
AGACTGGATGGAGGCGGATAAAGTTGCAGGACCACTTCTGCGCTCGGCCCTTCCGGCTGGCTGGTTTATT
GCTGATAAATCTGGAGCCGGTGAGCGTGGGTCTCGCGGTATCATTGCAGCACTGGGGCCAGATGGTAAGC
CCTCCCGTATCGTAGTTATCTACACGACGGGGAGTCAGGCAACTATGGATGAACGAAATAGACAGATCGC
TGAGATAGGTGCCTCACTGATTAAGCATTGGTAACTGTCAGACCAAGTTTACTCATATATACTTTAGATT
GATTTAAAACTTCATTTTTAATTTAAAAGGATCTAGGTGAAGATCCTTTTTGATAATCTCATGACCAAAA
TCCCTTAACGTGAGTTTTCGTTCCACTGAGCGTCAGACCCCGTAGAAAAGATCAAAGGATCTTCTTGAGA
TCCTTTTTTTCTGCGCGTAATCTGCTGCTTGCAAACAAAAAAACCACCGCTACCAGCGGTGGTTTGTTTG
CCGGATCAAGAGCTACCAACTCTTTTTCCGAAGGTAACTGGCTTCAGCAGAGCGCAGATACCAAATACTG
TTCTTCTAGTGTAGCCGTAGTTAGGCCACCACTTCAAGAACTCTGTAGCACCGCCTACATACCTCGCTCT
GCTAATCCTGTTACCAGTGGCTGCTGCCAGTGGCGATAAGTCGTGTCTTACCGGGTTGGACTCAAGACGA
TAGTTACCGGATAAGGCGCAGCGGTCGGGCTGAACGGGGGGTTCGTGCACACAGCCCAGCTTGGAGCGAA
CGACCTACACCGAACTGAGATACCTACAGCGTGAGCTATGAGAAAGCGCCACGCTTCCCGAAGGGAGAAA
GGCGGACAGGTATCCGGTAAGCGGCAGGGTCGGAACAGGAGAGCGCACGAGGGAGCTTCCAGGGGGAAAC
GCCTGGTATCTTTATAGTCCTGTCGGGTTTCGCCACCTCTGACTTGAGCGTCGATTTTTGTGATGCTCGT
CAGGGGGGCGGAGCCTATGGAAAAACGCCAGCAACGCGGCCTTTTTACGGTTCCTGGCCTTTTGCTGGCC
TTTTGCTCACATGTCCTGCAGGCAGCTGCGCGCTCGCTCGCTCACTGAGGCCGCCCGGGCGTCGGGCGAC
CTTTGGTCGCCCGGCCTCAGTGAGCGAGCGAGCGCGCAGAGAGGGAGTGGCCAACTCCATCACTAGGGGT
TCCTGCGGCCGCACGCGTTGTAAGAGTAATAATCGTGAATGCAAAGCAGTATGTAATAAATTATGTGTCT
TTTTAAGCAATGAATAAATGTTAAGCAAACAGATATGATGATACTTTTTGATTGCTCTCTCTCTCTCTCT
CTTTCTCAAAAAAAAATCCCAGCTCCCTCTCACTGTGTTTGCTTGCCAGGAAGCTTCAGTGGTGCCTTTG
TGTAAGCAGTTTCTGGTGTTGAGATTTAAAAATAAAACAGGGCTTACTTTCTAGCACGCTTGTCCTTTCA
AGGATAGAGCTGTAGCTCAAACATCCATCCAGAGTCTGGAGGGTTCACTAAGGCCTTTTCATTTCTCCGA
GCGCACGGAGCTCGGGCTGGGCATAAAAGTCAGGGCAGAGCCATCTATTGCTTACATTTGCTTCTGGGAT
CCAGATCTTTCGAAGCTAGCGCTACCGGTCGCCACCATGGTGAGCAAGGGCGAGGAGCTGTTCACCGGGG
TGGTGCCCATCCTGGTCGAGCTGGACGGCGACGTAAACGGCCACAAGTTCAGCGTGTCCGGCGAGGGCGA
GGGCGATGCCACCTACGGCAAGCTGACCCTGAAGCTGATCTGCACCACCGGCAAGCTGCCCGTGCCCTGG
CCCACCCTCGTGACCACCCTGGGCTACGGCGTGCAGTGCTTCGCCCGCTACCCCGACCACATGAAGCAGC
ACGACTTCTTCAAGTCCGCCATGCCCGAAGGCTACGTCCAGGAGCGCACCATCTTCTTCAAGGACGACGG
CAACTACAAGACCCGCGCCGAGGTGAAGTTCGAGGGCGACACCCTGGTGAACCGCATCGAGCTGAAGGGC
ATCGACTTCAAGGAGGACGGCAACATCCTGGGGCACAAGCTGGAGTACAACTACAACAGCCACAACGTCT
ATATCACCGCCGACAAGCAGAAGAACGGCATCAAGGCCAACTTCAAGATCCGCCACAACATCGAGGACGG
CGGCGTGCAGCTCGCCGACCACTACCAGCAGAACACCCCCATCGGCGACGGCCCCGTGCTGCTGCCCGAC
AACCACTACCTGAGCTACCAGTCCAAGCTGAGCAAAGACCCCAACGAGAAGCGCGATCACATGGTCCTGC
TGGAGTTCGTGACCGCCGCCGGGATCACTCTCGGCATGGACGAGCTGTACAAGTAAGTCGACGGCGCGCC
GCGGCCGCGAATTCGATATCATAATCAACCTCTGGATTACAAAATTTGTGAAAGATTGACTGGTATTCTT
AACTATGTTGCTCCTTTTACGCTATGTGGATACGCTGCTTTAATGCCTTTGTATCATGCTATTGCTTCCC
GTATGGCTTTCATTTTCTCCTCCTTGTATAAATCCTGGTTAGTTCTTGCCACGGCGGAACTCATCGCCGC
CTGCCTTGCCCGCTGCTGGACAGGGGCTCGGCTGTTGGGCACTGACAATTCCGTGGCTCGAGAGATCTTC
GACTGTGCCTTCTAGTTGCCAGCCATCTGTTGTTTGCCCCTCCCCCGTGCCTTCCTTGACCCTGGAAGGT
GCCACTCCCACTGTCCTTTCCTAATAAAATGAGGAAATTGCATCGCATTGTCTGAGTAGGTGTCATTCTA
TTCTGGGGGGTGGGGTGGGGCAGGACAGCAAGGGGGAGGATTGGGAAGACAATAGCAGGCATGAGATCTC
ACGTGCGGACCGAGCGGCCGCAGGAACCCCTAGTGATGGAGTTGGCCACTCCCTCTCTGCGCGCTCGCTC
GCTCACTGAGGCCGGGCGACCAAAGGTCGCCCGACGCCCGGGCTTTGCCCGGGCGGCCTCAGTGAGCGAG
CGAGCGCGCAGCTGCCTGCAGGGGCGCCTGATGCGGTATTTTCTCCTTACGCATCTGTGCGGTATTTCAC
ACCGCATA
[95 nt withheld, positions 3929-4023]
T
[46 nt withheld, positions 4025-4070]
C
[141 nt withheld, positions 4072-4212]
CCTTTGACGTTGGAGTCCACGTTCTTT
[37 nt withheld, positions 4240-4276]
ACTCTATCTCGGGCTATTCTTTTGATTTATAAGGGATTTTGCCGATTTCGGTCTATTGGTTAAAAAATGA
GCTGATTTAACAAAAATTTAACGCGAATTTTAACAAAATATTAACGTTTACAATTTTATGGTGCACTCTC
AGTACAATCTGCTCTGATGCCGCATAGTTAAGCCAGCCCCGACACCCGCCAACACCCGCTGACGCGCCCT
GACGGGCTTGTCTGCTCCCGGCATCCGCTTACAGACAAGCTGTGACCGTCTCCGGGAGCTGCATGTGTCA
GAGGTTTTC
Features (pLannotate 1.2.2; 14 found; start..end, strand, type, name):
    119..223     +  promoter       AmpR promoter: bla
    224..1084    +  CDS            AmpR: β-lactamase; bla; confers resistance to ampicillin, carbenicillin, and related antibiotics
   1255..1843    +  rep_origin     ori: high-copy-number ColE1/pMB1/pBR322/pUC origin of replication
   1916..1943    +  repeat_region  AAV2 ITR (fragment): inverted terminal repeat of adeno-associated virus serotype 2 inverted
   1972..1999    +  repeat_region  AAV2 ITR (fragment): inverted terminal repeat of adeno-associated virus serotype 2 inverted
   2487..3203    +  CDS            SYFP2: SYFP2 is a basic (constitutively fluorescent) yellow fluorescent protein published in 2006, derived from Aequorea victoria. It is reported to be a very rapidly-maturing monomer with moderate acid sensitivity.
   3243..3400    +  misc_feature   WPRE (fragment): woodchuck hepatitis virus posttranscriptional regulatory element
   3406..3486    +  misc_feature   WPRE (fragment): woodchuck hepatitis virus posttranscriptional regulatory element
   3503..3614    +  polyA_signal   bGH poly(A) signal: bovine growth hormone polyadenylation signal
   3732..3872    +  repeat_region  AAV2 ITR: inverted terminal repeat of adeno-associated virus serotype 2 inverted
   3877..3928    -  misc_feature   bom (fragment): basis of mobility region from pBR322
   3947..4402    +  rep_origin     f1 ori (sequence partly withheld): f1 bacteriophage origin of replication; arrow indicates direction of (+) strand synthesis
   4403..4452    -  misc_feature   bom (fragment): basis of mobility region from pBR322
   4554..24      -  CDS            rop (fragment) (across the origin): Rop protein, which maintains plasmids at low copy number; rop
