[The description below was written by a language model from this plasmid's Addgene catalogue record and pLannotate feature annotations shown in this document.]
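Description:
AiP1725 - pAAV-AiE2394m-minBG-SYFP2-WPRE-BGHpA is an adeno-associated virus transfer plasmid built on a pAAV2 backbone and intended for packaging a reporter genome into recombinant AAV for delivery to brain tissue. In bacteria it is maintained as a high-copy plasmid through a ColE1/pUC-type origin and selected with ampicillin via the bla gene and its native promoter. An f1 phage origin and short remnants of the pBR322 bom and rop regions are also annotated in the backbone. The sequenced record is 4,565 nt.

The payload lies between AAV2 inverted terminal repeats, which supply the cis signals for genome replication and encapsidation. The downstream ITR is annotated in full, while the upstream one is detected only as two short fragments, which may reflect the difficulty of sequencing or annotating these structured repeats. Between the upstream ITR and the reporter is an unannotated stretch of roughly 490 nt, which by the construct name and catalogue fields should hold the AiE2394m enhancer and the minBG minimal promoter; neither is called in the feature table. A minimal promoter has little activity of its own, so expression depends on the adjacent enhancer, which is meant to restrict transcription to specific populations of brain cells. The record does not say which populations.

The expressed gene is SYFP2, a rapidly maturing monomeric yellow fluorescent protein derived from Aequorea victoria. It is followed by a WPRE, annotated as two fragments consistent with a shortened version, which boosts transcript stability and expression, and by the bovine growth hormone polyadenylation signal. The construct belongs to a collection of enhancer AAVs for genetic access to cortical cell types, and it serves to label the cells in which the enhancer is active.
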