Addgene plasmid #214528: AiP1725 - pAAV-AiE2394m-minBG-SYFP2-WPRE-BGHpA
Purpose: AiE2394m is an enhancer sequence, designed to drive AAV-mediated transgene expression in specific populations of brain cells
Depositing lab: Allen Institute for Brain Science & Bosiljka Tasic. Depositing organization: Allen Institute. Publication: A suite of enhancer AAVs and transgenic mouse lines for genetic access to cortical cell types. Ben-Simon Y, Hooper M, Narayan S, Daigle TL, Dwivedi D, Way SW, Oster A, Stafford DA, Mich JK, Taormina MJ, Martinez RA, Opitz-Araya X, Roth JR, Alexander JR, Allen S, Amster A, Arbuckle J, Ayala A, Baker PM, Bakken TE, Barcelli T, Barta S, Bendrick J, Bertagnolli D, Bielstein C, Bishwakarma P, Bowlus J, Boyer G, Brouner K, Casian B, Casper T, Chakka AB, Chakrabarty R, Chance RK, Chavan S, Clark M, Colbert K, Collman F, Daniel S, Departee M, DiValentin P, Donadio N, Dotson N, Egdorf T, Fliss T, Gabitto M, Garcia J, Gary A, Gasperini M, Gloe J, Goldy J, Gore BB, Graybuck L, Greisman N, Haeseleer F, Halterman C, Haradon Z, Hastings SD, Helback O, Ho W, Hockemeyer D, Huang C, Huff S, Hunker A, Johansen N, Jones D, Juneau Z, Kalmbach B, Kannan M, Khem S, Kussick E, Kutsal R, Larsen R, Lee C, Lee AY, Leibly M, Lenz GH, Li S, Liang E, Lusk N, Madigan Z, Malloy J, Malone J, McCue R, Melchor J, Mollenkopf T, Moosman S, Morin E, Newman D, Ng L, Ngo K, Omstead V, Otto S, Oyama A, Pena N, Pham T, Phillips E, Pom CA, Potekhina L, Ransford S, Ray PL, Rette D, Reynoldson C, Rimorin C, Rocha D, Ruiz A, Sanchez REA, Sawyer L, Sedeno-Cortes A, Sevigny JP, Shapovalova N, Shepard N, Shulga L, Sigler AR, Siverts L, Soliman S, Somasundaram S, Staats B, Stewart K, Szelenyi E, Tieu M, Trader C, Tran A, van Velthoven CTJ, Walker M, Wang Y, Weed N, Wirthlin M, Wood T, Wynalda B, Yao Z, Zhou T, Ariza J, Dee N, Reding M, Ronellenfitch K, Mufti S, Sunkin SM, Smith KA, Esposito L, Waters J, Thyagarajan B, Yao S, Lein ES, Zeng H, Levi BP, Ngai J, Ting JT, Tasic B. Cell. 2025 May 16:S0092-8674(25)00513-6. doi: 10.1016/j.cell.2025.05.002. PubMed 40403729.
Backbone
  Vector backbone: pAAV2
  Vector type: AAV
Growth in bacteria
  Bacterial resistance: Ampicillin, 100 μg/mL
  Growth temperature: 37°C
  Growth strain: NEB Stable
  Copy number: High Copy
Gene/Insert
  Gene/Insert name: SYFP2
  Species: Synthetic
  Promoter: minBG
  Cloning method: Gibson Cloning
Terms and licenses: Academic/Nonprofit Terms; Industry Terms: Not Available to Industry
Depositor comments: 5' Cloning Site: SgrAI (destroyed), 3' Cloning Site: SgrAI (destroyed). Please visit https://doi.org/10.1101/2024.06.10.597244 for bioRxiv preprint.
How to cite: AiP1725 - pAAV-AiE2394m-minBG-SYFP2-WPRE-BGHpA was a gift from Allen Institute for Brain Science & Bosiljka Tasic (Addgene plasmid # 214528 ; http://n2t.net/addgene:214528 ; RRID:Addgene_214528)
